>Addgene plasmid #73379 | pCMV-Myc-XPLN aa107-311 | addgene partial sequence | sequence record 142515 | LNCX 5'-AGCTCGTTTAGTGAACCGTCAGATC-3'
TTTGACCTCCATAGAAGACACCGGGACCGAATCCAGCCTCCGGACTCTAGAGGATCCGGTACTAGAGGAA
CTGAAAAACCAGAAAGTTAACTGGTAAGTTTAGTCTTTTTGTCTTTTATTTCAGGTCCCGGATCCGGTGG
TGGTGCAAATCAAAGAACTGCTCCTCAGTGGATGTTGCCTTTACTTCTAGGCCTGTACGGAAGTGTTACT
TCTGCTCTAAAAGCTGCGGAATTGTACCCGCGGGCCCACCATGGCATCAATGCAGAAGCTGATCTCAGAG
GAGGACCTGCTTATGGCCATGGATATCCCGGGATGGAGGCCCGAATTCACCTTCGATGTGTGCGTCAATC
AGATGCTTACATCCAAGGAAATCAAACGTCAGGAGGCGATCTTTGAGCTTTCCCAAGGAGAAGAAGACTT
GATAGAAGACTTGAAATTAGCAAAAAAGGCCTATCATGACCCCATGCTGAAACTCTCCATAATGACAGAA
CAAGAGTTGAATCAAATTTTTGGAACACTGGACTCTCTAATTCCTCTACATGAAGAGCTCCTTAGTCAGC
TTCGAGATGTTAGGAAGCCTGATGGCTCGACTGAACATGTTGGTCCCATCCTCGTGGGCTGGCTCCCTTG
CCTCAGCTCCTATGATAGCTACTGCAGCAATCAAGTAGCCGCCAAAGCTCTGCTGGACCACAAAAAGCAA
GATCACCGAGTCCAGGATTTCCTACAGCGATGTTTAGAATCCCCCTTTAGCCGCAAACTAGATCTCTGGA
ATTTCCTCGATATTCCAAGAAGCCGCCTGGTAAAATACCCTCTG
