>Addgene plasmid #73379 | pCMV-Myc-XPLN aa107-311 | addgene partial sequence | sequence record 142518 | EBV-rev 5'-GTGGTTTGTCCAAACTCATC-3'
CCGCGGCCGCGGTACCTCGAGAGATCTCGGTCGACCGAATTCAGCGGCATTCAGATTCACCAGTCTTGGT
GTTGATTTCTGCCACAATTCCCTGAATGATATTTATAGCTTCTTCCAAGTGCTGCTGATCTGGATTATCA
TTTGGTGTGTGCCTCAAGATTTCTCGGAGAAGCAGAGGGTATTTTACCAGGCGGCTTCTTGGAATATCGA
GGAAATTCCAGAGATCTAGTTTGCGGCTAAAGGGGGATTCTAAACATCGCTGTAGGAAATCCTGGACTCG
GTGATCTTGCTTTTTGTGGTCCAGCAGAGCTTTGGCGGCTACTTGATTGCTGCAGTAGCTATCATAGGAG
CTGAGGCAAGGGAGCCAGCCCACGAGGATGGGACCAACATGTTCAGTCGAGCCATCAGGCTTCCTAACAT
CTCGAAGCTGACTAAGGAGCTCTTCATGTAGAGGAATTAGAGAGTCCAGTGTTCCAAAAATTTGATTCAA
CTCTTGTTCTGTCATTATGGAGAGTTTCAGCATGGGGTCATGATAGGCCTTTTTTGCTAATTTCAAGTCT
TCTATCAAGTCTTCTTCTCCTTGGGAAAGCTCAAAGATCGCCTCCTGACGTTTGATTTCCTTGGATGTAA
GCATCTGATTGACGCACACATCGAAGGTGAATTCGGGCCTCCATCCCGGGATATCCATGGCCATAAGCAG
GTCCTCCTCTGAGATCAGCTTCTGCATTGATGCCATGGTGGGCCCGCGGGT
