[The description below was written by a language model from this plasmid's Addgene catalogue record.]
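Description:
pCMV-Myc-XPLN aa107-311 is a mammalian expression plasmid built on the pCMV-Myc backbone and carrying a truncated fragment of human ARHGEF3, the Rho guanine nucleotide exchange factor also known as XPLN. Transcription of the insert is driven by the CMV promoter, a strong constitutive promoter widely used for transient expression in transfected mammalian cells. The backbone supplies an N-terminal Myc epitope tag, so the fragment is produced as a Myc fusion that can be detected or immunoprecipitated with anti-Myc antibodies. The plasmid is propagated in E. coli under ampicillin selection. The record lists the copy number and the cloning method as unknown, and no feature table is provided, so the origin of replication, the polyadenylation signal and any other backbone elements are not documented here.

The record is inconsistent about the exact boundaries of the fragment: the plasmid name gives residues 107-311, whereas both the purpose and mutation fields state residues 107-317. The C-terminal end should therefore be confirmed by sequencing before relying on either figure. In both cases the construct encodes an internal portion of XPLN lacking the first 106 amino acids and the C-terminal part of the protein; the record does not say which domains this region covers.

The associated publication identifies XPLN as an endogenous inhibitor of mTORC2. That context suggests this plasmid is one of a set of deletion constructs used to map which regions of XPLN are needed for its activity or interactions, although the record does not state this explicitly.
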