Addgene plasmid #73379: pCMV-Myc-XPLN aa107-311
Purpose: Expresses amino acids 107-317 of XPLN (Arhgef3) protein
Depositing lab: Jie Chen. Depositing organization: University of Illinois at Urbana-Champaign. Publication: XPLN is an endogenous inhibitor of mTORC2. Khanna N, Fang Y, Yoon MS, Chen J. Proc Natl Acad Sci U S A. 2013 Oct 1;110(40):15979-84. doi: 10.1073/pnas.1310434110. Epub 2013 Sep 16. PubMed 24043828.
Backbone
  Vector backbone: pCMV-Myc
  Vector type: Mammalian Expression
Growth in bacteria
  Bacterial resistance: Ampicillin, 100 μg/mL
  Growth temperature: 37°C
  Growth strain: DH5alpha
  Copy number: Unknown
Gene/Insert
  Gene/Insert name: arhgef3 (alt name: XPLN)
  Species: H. sapiens (human)
  Mutation: Expresses amino acids 107-317 of XPLN (arhgef3) protein
  Entrez Gene: ARHGEF3 (a.k.a. GEF3, STA3, XPLN)
  Promoter: CMV
  Tag / fusion protein: Myc (QKLISEEDL) (N terminal on backbone)
  Cloning method: Unknown
  Sequencing primers: 5′ CMV-F; 3′ EBV-rev
Terms and licenses: Academic/Nonprofit Terms; Industry Terms: Not Available to Industry
How to cite: pCMV-Myc-XPLN aa107-311 was a gift from Jie Chen (Addgene plasmid # 73379 ; http://n2t.net/addgene:73379 ; RRID:Addgene_73379)
